Addgene plasmid #14458: p5082 pcDNA4c hBrd4 (1047-1133)
Depositing lab: Peter Howley. Publication: Interaction of the bovine papillomavirus E2 protein with Brd4 tethers the viral DNA to host mitotic chromosomes. You J, Croyle JL, Nishimura A, Ozato K, Howley PM. Cell. 2004 Apr 30. 117(3):349-60. 10.1016/S0092-8674(04)00402-7 PubMed 15109495.
Backbone
  Vector backbone: pcDNA4 / HisMax C
  Backbone manufacturer: Invitrogen
  Backbone size w/o insert (bp): 5300
  Vector type: Mammalian Expression
  Selectable markers: Zeocin
Growth in bacteria
  Bacterial resistance: Ampicillin, 100 μg/mL
  Growth temperature: 37°C
  Growth strain: DH5alpha
  Copy number: High Copy
Gene/Insert
  Gene/Insert name: Brd4 (1047-1133) (alt names: Brd4; hBrd4)
  Species: H. sapiens (human)
  Insert size (bp): 260
  Mutation: amino acids 1047-1133
  Entrez Gene: BRD4 (a.k.a. CAP, CDLS6, FSHRG4, HUNK1, HUNKI, MCAP)
  Cloning method: Restriction Enzyme; 5′ cloning site BamHI (not destroyed); 3′ cloning site NotI (not destroyed)
  Sequencing primers: 5′ T7
Terms and licenses: Academic/Nonprofit Terms; Industry Terms: Not Available to Industry
How to cite: p5082 pcDNA4c hBrd4 (1047-1133) was a gift from Peter Howley (Addgene plasmid # 14458 ; http://n2t.net/addgene:14458 ; RRID:Addgene_14458)
