[The description below was written by a language model from this plasmid's Addgene catalogue record and pLannotate feature annotations shown in this document.]
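Description:
p5082 pcDNA4c hBrd4 (1047-1133) is a mammalian expression plasmid built on the Invitrogen pcDNA4/HisMax C backbone, carrying a short fragment of human BRD4 that encodes amino acids 1047-1133. The roughly 260 bp insert was cloned between BamHI and NotI sites, both of which are retained. In bacteria the plasmid is maintained at high copy from a ColE1/pUC-type origin and selected with ampicillin through the β-lactamase gene. An f1 origin is also present. For selection in mammalian cells, a Sh ble (BleoR) cassette confers Zeocin resistance. It is driven by the SV40 early promoter, with a downstream EM7 bacterial promoter, and is terminated by an SV40 polyadenylation signal.

Expression of the BRD4 fragment is driven by the CMV immediate early enhancer and promoter and terminated by the bovine growth hormone poly(A) signal. A T7 promoter sits downstream of CMV and serves as the recorded 5′ sequencing primer site. Between the promoter and the coding region lies the QBI SP163 translational enhancer, derived from the mouse VEGF 5′ UTR, which is intended to boost protein yield. The insert follows an N-terminal leader annotated with a short His-tag-type segment (called by the annotation tool as a capTEV fragment), the T7 gene 10 leader and the Xpress epitope, which includes an enterokinase cleavage site. These elements allow detection and purification of the small polypeptide. A few other minor annotations, such as a truncated HIV LTR fragment and a lacI fragment, appear to be short sequence matches rather than functional parts.

The associated publication concerns the tethering of bovine papillomavirus DNA to host mitotic chromosomes through the interaction of the E2 protein with Brd4. A defined BRD4 sub-fragment like this one is consistent with mapping that interaction, although the record does not state the specific role of this fragment.
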