Features (pLannotate 1.2.2; 25 found; start..end, strand, type, name):
     28..80      -  misc_feature   bom (fragment): basis of mobility region from pBR322
    235..614     +  enhancer       CMV enhancer: human cytomegalovirus immediate early enhancer
    615..818     +  promoter       CMV promoter: human cytomegalovirus (CMV) immediate early promoter
    814..847     +  LTR            5' LTR (truncated) (fragment): truncated 5' long terminal repeat (LTR) from HIV-1
    863..881     +  promoter       T7 promoter: promoter for bacteriophage T7 RNA polymerase
    917..1079    +  misc_feature   QBI SP163: strong translational enhancer derived from the 5' UTR of the mouse VEGF gene
   1092..1112    +  CDS            capTEV™ (fragment): composite tag for in vivo biotinylation, TEV protease cleavage, and 6xHis tagging
   1113..1145    +  CDS            T7 tag (gene 10 leader): leader peptide from bacteriophage T7 gene 10 promotes efficient translation in E. coli
   1149..1172    +  CDS            Xpress™ tag: Xpress™ epitope tag, including an enterokinase recognition and cleavage site
   1185..1445    +  CDS            BRD4 (fragment): BRD4_HUMAN - Also known as HUNK1. Experimental evidence at protein level: Swiss-Prot protein existence level 1. [Isoform B]: Acts as a chromatin insulator in the DNA damage response pathway. Inhibits DNA damage response signaling by recruiting the condensin-2 complex to acetylated histones, leading to chromatin structure remodeling, insulating the region from DNA damage response by limiting spreading of histone H2AX/H2A.x phosphorylation. From Homo sapiens (Human).
   1496..1720    +  polyA_signal   bGH poly(A) signal: bovine growth hormone polyadenylation signal
   1724..1745    +  promoter       SV40 promoter (fragment): SV40 enhancer and early promoter
   1766..2194    +  rep_origin     f1 ori (sequence partly withheld): f1 bacteriophage origin of replication; arrow indicates direction of (+) strand synthesis
   2208..2537    +  promoter       SV40 promoter: SV40 enhancer and early promoter
   2585..2632    +  promoter       EM7 promoter: synthetic bacterial promoter&nbsp
   2651..3025    +  CDS            BleoR: antibiotic-binding protein; Sh ble from Streptoalloteichus hindustanus; confers resistance to bleomycin, phleomycin, and Zeocin™
   3035..3160    +  CDS            ble (fragment): BLE_KLEPN - Experimental evidence at protein level: Swiss-Prot protein existence level 1. Binding protein with a strong affinity to the bleomycin family of antibiotics. Binds to CL990; an antimitotic-antibiotic compound. From Klebsiella pneumoniae.
   3155..3276    +  polyA_signal   SV40 poly(A) signal: SV40 polyadenylation signal
   3349..3365    -  protein_bind   lac operator: The lac repressor binds to the lac operator to inhibit transcription in E. coli. This inhibition can be relieved by adding lactose or isopropyl-β-D-thiogalactopyranoside (IPTG). lac repressor encoded by lacI
   3373..3403    -  promoter       lac promoter: promoter for the E. coli lac operon
   3418..3439    -  protein_bind   CAP binding site: CAP binding activates transcription in the presence of cAMP. E. coli catabolite activator protein
   3452..3544    -  CDS            lacI (fragment): lac repressor; lacI; The lac repressor binds to the lac operator to inhibit transcription in E. coli. This inhibition can be relieved by adding lactose or isopropyl-β-D-thiogalactopyranoside (IPTG).
   3727..4315    -  rep_origin     ori: high-copy-number ColE1/pMB1/pBR322/pUC origin of replication
   4486..5346    -  CDS            AmpR: β-lactamase; bla; confers resistance to ampicillin, carbenicillin, and related antibiotics
   5347..5451    -  promoter       AmpR promoter: bla
>Addgene plasmid #14458 | p5082 pcDNA4c hBrd4 (1047-1133) | addgene full sequence | sequence record 210695 | Addgene NGS Result
GACGGATCGGGAGATCTCCCGATCCCCTATGGTGCACTCTCAGTACAATCTGCTCTGATGCCGCATAGTT
AAGCCAGTATCTGCTCCCTGCTTGTGTGTTGGAGGTCGCTGAGTAGTGCGCGAGCAAAATTTAAGCTACA
ACAAGGCAAGGCTTGACCGACAATTGCATGAAGAATCTGCTTAGGGTTAGGCGTTTTGCGCTGCTTCGCG
ATGTACGGGCCAGATATACGCGTTGACATTGATTATTGACTAGTTATTAATAGTAATCAATTACGGGGTC
ATTAGTTCATAGCCCATATATGGAGTTCCGCGTTACATAACTTACGGTAAATGGCCCGCCTGGCTGACCG
CCCAACGACCCCCGCCCATTGACGTCAATAATGACGTATGTTCCCATAGTAACGCCAATAGGGACTTTCC
ATTGACGTCAATGGGTGGAGTATTTACGGTAAACTGCCCACTTGGCAGTACATCAAGTGTATCATATGCC
AAGTACGCCCCCTATTGACGTCAATGACGGTAAATGGCCCGCCTGGCATTATGCCCAGTACATGACCTTA
TGGGACTTTCCTACTTGGCAGTACATCTACGTATTAGTCATCGCTATTACCATGGTGATGCGGTTTTGGC
AGTACATCAATGGGCGTGGATAGCGGTTTGACTCACGGGGATTTCCAAGTCTCCACCCCATTGACGTCAA
TGGGAGTTTGTTTTGGCACCAAAATCAACGGGACTTTCCAAAATGTCGTAACAACTCCGCCCCATTGACG
CAAATGGGCGGTAGGCGTGTACGGTGGGAGGTCTATATAAGCAGAGCTCTCTGGCTAACTAGAGAACCCA
CTGCTTACTGGCTTATCGAAATTAATACGACTCACTATAGGGAGACCCAAGCTGGCTAGCGTTTAAACTT
AAGCTTAGCGCAGAGGCTTGGGGCAGCCGAGCGGCAGCCAGGCCCCGGCCCGGGCCTCGGTTCCAGAAGG
GAGAGGAGCCCGCCAAGGCGCGCAAGAGAGCGGGCTGCCTCGCAGTCCGAGCCGGAGAGGGAGCGCGAGC
CGCGCCGGCCCCGGACGGCCTCCGAAACCATGGGGGGTTCTCATCATCATCATCATCATGGTATGGCTAG
CATGACTGGTGGACAGCAAATGGGTCGGGATCTGTACGACGATGACGATAAGGTACCAGGATCCCGGCAC
CACAAGTCGGACCCCTACTCAACCGGTCACCTCCGCGAAGCCCCCTCCCCGCTTATGATACATTCCCCCC
AGATGTCACAGTTCCAGAGCCTGACCCACCAGTCTCCACCCCAGCAAAACGTCCAGCCTAAGAAACAGGA
GCTGCGTGCTGCCTCCGTGGTCCAGCCCCAGCCCCTCGTGGTGGTGAAGGAGGAGAAGATCCACTCACCC
ATCATCCGCAGCGAGCCCTTCAGCCCCTCGCTGCGGCCGGAGCCCGCGGCCGCTCGAGTCTAGAGGGCCC
GTTTAAACCCGCTGATCAGCCTCGACTGTGCCTTCTAGTTGCCAGCCATCTGTTGTTTGCCCCTCCCCCG
TGCCTTCCTTGACCCTGGAAGGTGCCACTCCCACTGTCCTTTCCTAATAAAATGAGGAAATTGCATCGCA
TTGTCTGAGTAGGTGTCATTCTATTCTGGGGGGTGGGGTGGGGCAGGACAGCAAGGGGGAGGATTGGGAA
GACAATAGCAGGCATGCTGGGGATGCGGTGGGCTCTATGGCTTCTGAGGCGGAAAGAACCAGCTGGGGCT
CTAGGGGGTATCCCC
[124 nt withheld, positions 1766-1889]
C
[91 nt withheld, positions 1891-1981]
A
[49 nt withheld, positions 1983-2031]
CCTTTGACGTTGGAGTCCACGTTCTTT
[37 nt withheld, positions 2059-2095]
ACCCTATCTCGGTCTATTCTTTTGATTTATAAGGGATTTTGCCGATTTCGGCCTATTGGTTAAAAAATGA
GCTGATTTAACAAAAATTTAACGCGAATTAATTCTGTGGAATGTGTGTCAGTTAGGGTGTGGAAAGTCCC
CAGGCTCCCCAGCAGGCAGAAGTATGCAAAGCATGCATCTCAATTAGTCAGCAACCAGGTGTGGAAAGTC
CCCAGGCTCCCCAGCAGGCAGAAGTATGCAAAGCATGCATCTCAATTAGTCAGCAACCATAGTCCCGCCC
CTAACTCCGCCCATCCCGCCCCTAACTCCGCCCAGTTCCGCCCATTCTCCGCCCCATGGCTGACTAATTT
TTTTTATTTATGCAGAGGCCGAGGCCGCCTCTGCCTCTGAGCTATTCCAGAAGTAGTGAGGAGGCTTTTT
TGGAGGCCTAGGCTTTTGCAAAAAGCTCCCGGGAGCTTGTATATCCATTTTCGGATCTGATCAGCACGTG
TTGACAATTAATCATCGGCATAGTATATCGGCATAGTATAATACGACAAGGTGAGGAACTAAACCATGGC
CAAGTTGACCAGTGCCGTTCCGGTGCTCACCGCGCGCGACGTCGCCGGAGCGGTCGAGTTCTGGACCGAC
CGGCTCGGGTTCTCCCGGGACTTCGTGGAGGACGACTTCGCCGGTGTGGTCCGGGACGACGTGACCCTGT
TCATCAGCGCGGTCCAGGACCAGGTGGTGCCGGACAACACCCTGGCCTGGGTGTGGGTGCGCGGCCTGGA
CGAGCTGTACGCCGAGTGGTCGGAGGTCGTGTCCACGAACTTCCGGGACGCCTCCGGGCCGGCCATGACC
GAGATCGGCGAGCAGCCGTGGGGGCGGGAGTTCGCCCTGCGCGACCCGGCCGGCAACTGCGTGCACTTCG
TGGCCGAGGAGCAGGACTGACACGTGCTACGAGATTTCGATTCCACCGCCGCCTTCTATGAAAGGTTGGG
CTTCGGAATCGTTTTCCGGGACGCCGGCTGGATGATCCTCCAGCGCGGGGATCTCATGCTGGAGTTCTTC
GCCCACCCCAACTTGTTTATTGCAGCTTATAATGGTTACAAATAAAGCAATAGCATCACAAATTTCACAA
ATAAAGCATTTTTTTCACTGCATTCTAGTTGTGGTTTGTCCAAACTCATCAATGTATCTTATCATGTCTG
TATACCGTCGACCTCTAGCTAGAGCTTGGCGTAATCATGGTCATAGCTGTTTCCTGTGTGAAATTGTTAT
CCGCTCACAATTCCACACAACATACGAGCCGGAAGCATAAAGTGTAAAGCCTGGGGTGCCTAATGAGTGA
GCTAACTCACATTAATTGCGTTGCGCTCACTGCCCGCTTTCCAGTCGGGAAACCTGTCGTGCCAGCTGCA
TTAATGAATCGGCCAACGCGCGGGGAGAGGCGGTTTGCGTATTGGGCGCTCTTCCGCTTCCTCGCTCACT
GACTCGCTGCGCTCGGTCGTTCGGCTGCGGCGAGCGGTATCAGCTCACTCAAAGGCGGTAATACGGTTAT
CCACAGAATCAGGGGATAACGCAGGAAAGAACATGTGAGCAAAAGGCCAGCAAAAGGCCAGGAACCGTAA
AAAGGCCGCGTTGCTGGCGTTTTTCCATAGGCTCCGCCCCCCTGACGAGCATCACAAAAATCGACGCTCA
AGTCAGAGGTGGCGAAACCCGACAGGACTATAAAGATACCAGGCGTTTCCCCCTGGAAGCTCCCTCGTGC
GCTCTCCTGTTCCGACCCTGCCGCTTACCGGATACCTGTCCGCCTTTCTCCCTTCGGGAAGCGTGGCGCT
TTCTCATAGCTCACGCTGTAGGTATCTCAGTTCGGTGTAGGTCGTTCGCTCCAAGCTGGGCTGTGTGCAC
GAACCCCCCGTTCAGCCCGACCGCTGCGCCTTATCCGGTAACTATCGTCTTGAGTCCAACCCGGTAAGAC
ACGACTTATCGCCACTGGCAGCAGCCACTGGTAACAGGATTAGCAGAGCGAGGTATGTAGGCGGTGCTAC
AGAGTTCTTGAAGTGGTGGCCTAACTACGGCTACACTAGAAGAACAGTATTTGGTATCTGCGCTCTGCTG
AAGCCAGTTACCTTCGGAAAAAGAGTTGGTAGCTCTTGATCCGGCAAACAAACCACCGCTGGTAGCGGTG
GTTTTTTTGTTTGCAAGCAGCAGATTACGCGCAGAAAAAAAGGATCTCAAGAAGATCCTTTGATCTTTTC
TACGGGGTCTGACGCTCAGTGGAACGAAAACTCACGTTAAGGGATTTTGGTCATGAGATTATCAAAAAGG
ATCTTCACCTAGATCCTTTTAAATTAAAAATGAAGTTTTAAATCAATCTAAAGTATATATGAGTAAACTT
GGTCTGACAGTTACCAATGCTTAATCAGTGAGGCACCTATCTCAGCGATCTGTCTATTTCGTTCATCCAT
AGTTGCCTGACTCCCCGTCGTGTAGATAACTACGATACGGGAGGGCTTACCATCTGGCCCCAGTGCTGCA
ATGATACCGCGAGACCCACGCTCACCGGCTCCAGATTTATCAGCAATAAACCAGCCAGCCGGAAGGGCCG
AGCGCAGAAGTGGTCCTGCAACTTTATCCGCCTCCATCCAGTCTATTAATTGTTGCCGGGAAGCTAGAGT
AAGTAGTTCGCCAGTTAATAGTTTGCGCAACGTTGTTGCCATTGCTACAGGCATCGTGGTGTCACGCTCG
TCGTTTGGTATGGCTTCATTCAGCTCCGGTTCCCAACGATCAAGGCGAGTTACATGATCCCCCATGTTGT
GCAAAAAAGCGGTTAGCTCCTTCGGTCCTCCGATCGTTGTCAGAAGTAAGTTGGCCGCAGTGTTATCACT
CATGGTTATGGCAGCACTGCATAATTCTCTTACTGTCATGCCATCCGTAAGATGCTTTTCTGTGACTGGT
GAGTACTCAACCAAGTCATTCTGAGAATAGTGTATGCGGCGACCGAGTTGCTCTTGCCCGGCGTCAATAC
GGGATAATACCGCGCCACATAGCAGAACTTTAAAAGTGCTCATCATTGGAAAACGTTCTTCGGGGCGAAA
ACTCTCAAGGATCTTACCGCTGTTGAGATCCAGTTCGATGTAACCCACTCGTGCACCCAACTGATCTTCA
GCATCTTTTACTTTCACCAGCGTTTCTGGGTGAGCAAAAACAGGAAGGCAAAATGCCGCAAAAAAGGGAA
TAAGGGCGACACGGAAATGTTGAATACTCATACTCTTCCTTTTTCAATATTATTGAAGCATTTATCAGGG
TTATTGTCTCATGAGCGGATACATATTTGAATGTATTTAGAAAAATAAACAAATAGGGGTTCCGCGCACA
TTTCCCCGAAAAGTGCCACCTGACGTC
